>Addgene plasmid #97071 | pcDNA3-CARMA2sh-FLAG | addgene full sequence | sequence record 190803 | Addgene NGS Result
GACATTGATTATTGACTAGTTATTAATAGTAATCAATTACGGGGTCATTAGTTCATAGCCCATATATGGA
GTTCCGCGTTACATAACTTACGGTAAATGGCCCGCCTGGCTGACCGCCCAACGACCCCCGCCCATTGACG
TCAATAATGACGTATGTTCCCATAGTAACGCCAATAGGGACTTTCCATTGACGTCAATGGGTGGAGTATT
TACGGTAAACTGCCCACTTGGCAGTACATCAAGTGTATCATATGCCAAGTACGCCCCCTATTGACGTCAA
TGACGGTAAATGGCCCGCCTGGCATTATGCCCAGTACATGACCTTATGGGACTTTCCTACTTGGCAGTAC
ATCTACGTATTAGTCATCGCTATTACCATGGTGATGCGGTTTTGGCAGTACATCAATGGGCGTGGATAGC
GGTTTGACTCACGGGGATTTCCAAGTCTCCACCCCATTGACGTCAATGGGAGTTTGTTTTGGCACCAAAA
TCAACGGGACTTTCCAAAATGTCGTAACAACTCCGCCCCATTGACGCAAATGGGCGGTAGGCGTGTACGG
TGGGAGGTCTATATAAGCAGAGCTCTCTGGCTAACTAGAGAACCCACTGCTTACTGGCTTATCGAAATTA
ATACGACTCACTATAGGGAGACCCAAGCTGGCTAGCGTTTAAACTTAAGCTTACCATGGACTACAAGGAC
GACGATGACAAGGTACCAGGATCCAGTGTGGTGGAATTCATGGGGGAACTGTGCCGCAGGGACTCCGCAC
TCACGGCACTGGACGAGGAGACACTGTGGGAGATGATGGAGAGCCACCGCCACAGGATCGTACGCTGCAT
CTGCCCCAGCCGCCTCACCCCCTACCTGCGCCAGGCCAAGGTGCTGTGCCAGCTGGACGAGGAGGAGGTG
CTGCACAGCCCCCGGCTCACCAACAGCGCCATGCGGGCCGGGCACTTGCTGGATTTGCTGAAGACTCGAG
GGAAGAACGGGGCCATCGCCTTCCTGGAGAGCCTGAAGTTCCACAACCCTGACGTCTACACCCTGGTCAC
CGGGCTGCAGCCTGATGTTGACTTCAGTAACTTTAGCGGTCTCATGGAGACATCCAAGCTGACCGAGTGC
CTGGCTGGGGCCATCGGCAGCCTGCAGGAGGAGCTGAACCAGGAAAAGGGGCAGAAGGAGGTGCTGCTGC
GGCGGTGCCAGCAGCTGCAGGAGCACCTGGGCCTGGCCGAGACCCGTGCCGAGGGCCTGCACCAGCTGGA
GGCTGACCACAGCCGCATGAAGCGTGAGGTTAGCGCACACTTCCATGAGGTGCTGAGGCTGAAGGACGAG
ATGCTCAGCCTCTCGCTGCACTATAGCAATGCGCTGCAGGAAAAGGAGCTGGCCGCCTCACGCTGCCGCA
GCCTGCAGGAGGAGCTGTATCTACTGAAGCAGGAGCTGCAGCGAGCCAACATGGTTTCCTCCTGTGAGCT
GGAATTGCAAGAGCAGTCCCTGAGGACAGCCAGCGACCAGGAGTCCGGGGATGAGGAGCTGAACCGCCTG
AAGGAGGAGAATGAGAAACTGCGCTCGCTGACTTTCAGCCTGGCGGAGAAGGACATTCTGGAGCAGAGCC
TGGACGAGGCGCGGGGGAGCCGACAGGAGCTGGTGGAGCGCATCCACTCGCTGCGGGAGCGGGCCGTGGC
TGCCGAGAGGCAGCGAGAGCAGTACTGGGAAGAGAAGGAACAGACCCTGCTGCAGTTCCAGAAGAGTAAG
ATGGCCTGCCAACTCTACAGGGAGAAGGTGAATGCGCTGCAGGCCCAGGTGTGCGAGCTGCAGAAGGAGC
GAGACCAGGCGTACTCCGCGAGGGACAGTGCTCAGAGGGAGATTTCCCAGAGCCTGGTGGAGAAGGACTC
CCTCCGCAGGCAGGTGTTCGAGCTGACGGACCAGGTCTGCGAGCTGCGCACACAGCTTCGCCAGCTGCAG
GCAGAGCCTCCGGGTGTGCTCAAGCAGGAAGCCAGGACCAGGGAGCCCTGTCCACGGGAGAAGCAGCGGC
TGGTGCGGATGCATGCCATCTGCCCCAGAGACGACAGCGACTGCAGCCTCGTCAGCTCCACAGAGTCTCA
GCTCTTGTCGGACCTGAGTGCCACGTCCAGCCGCGAGCTGGTGGACAGCTTCCGCTCCAGCAGCCCCGCG
CCCCCCAGCCAGCAGTCCCTGTACAAGCGGGTGGCCGAGGACTTCGGGGAAGAACCCTGGTCTTTCAGCA
GCTGCCTGGAGATCCCGGAGGGAGACCCGGGAGCCCTGCCGGGAGCTAAGGCAGGCGACCCACACCTGGA
TTATGAGCTCCTAGACACGGCAGACCTTCCGCAGCTGGAAAGCAGCCTGCAGCCAGTCTCCCCTGGAAGG
CTTGATGTCTCGGAGAGCGGCGTCCTCATGCGGCGGAGGCCAGCCCGCAGGATCCTGAGCCAGGTCACCA
TGCTGGCGTTCCAGGGGGATGCATTGCTGGAGCAGATCAGCGTCATCGGCGGGAACCTCACGGGCATCTT
CATCCACCGGGTCACCCCGGGCTCGGCGGCGGACCAGATGGCCTTGCGCCCGGGCACCCAGATTGTGATG
GTTGATTACGAAGCCTCAGAGCCCTTGTTCAAGGCAGTCCTGGAGGACACGACCCTGGAGGAGGCCGTGG
GGCTTCTCAGGAGGGTGGACGGCTTCTGCTGCCTGTCTGTGAAGGTCAACACGGACGGTTATAAGAGGCT
ACTCCAGGACCTGGAGGCCAAAGTGGCGACCTCGGGGGACTCATTCTACATCCGGGTCAACCTGGCCATG
GAGGGCAGGGCCAAAGGGGAGCTGCAGGTGCATTGCAACGAGGTCCTGCACGTCACCGACACCATGTTCC
AGGGCTGCGGCTGCTGGCATGCCCACCGCGTGAACTCTTACACCATGAAGGATACTGCCGCGCACGGCAC
CATCCCCAACTACTCCAGGTGAGCAGCTGCCTCGAGCTCGGTGCGTCCCCAGAGAGGCCCACAGGGAAAT
GGCACCCAGCCTGCCTCGGCTTCCTCCTCCTGCCCAGCAATAGAGGGTGGGCGTGGTGAGACCCCCCTAA
GGAGGGAAGCCTGCCAAGATATCCAGCACAGTGGCGGCCGCTCGAGTCTAGAGGGCCCGTTTAAACCCGC
TGATCAGCCTCGACTGTGCCTTCTAGTTGCCAGCCATCTGTTGTTTGCCCCTCCCCCGTGCCTTCCTTGA
CCCTGGAAGGTGCCACTCCCACTGTCCTTTCCTAATAAAATGAGGAAATTGCATCGCATTGTCTGAGTAG
GTGTCATTCTATTCTGGGGGGTGGGGTGGGGCAGGACAGCAAGGGGGAGGATTGGGAAGACAATAGCAGG
CATGCTGGGGATGCGGTGGGCTCTATGGCTTCTGAGGCGGAAAGAACCAGCTGGGGCTCTAGGGGGTATC
CCC
[124 nt withheld, positions 3434-3557]
C
[91 nt withheld, positions 3559-3649]
A
[49 nt withheld, positions 3651-3699]
CCTTTGACGTTGGAGTCCACGTTCTTT
[37 nt withheld, positions 3727-3763]
ACCCTATCTCGGTCTATTCTTTTGATTTATAAGGGATTTTGCCGATTTCGGCCTATTGGTTAAAAAATGA
GCTGATTTAACAAAAATTTAACGCGAATTAATTCTGTGGAATGTGTGTCAGTTAGGGTGTGGAAAGTCCC
CAGGCTCCCCAGCAGGCAGAAGTATGCAAAGCATGCATCTCAATTAGTCAGCAACCAGGTGTGGAAAGTC
CCCAGGCTCCCCAGCAGGCAGAAGTATGCAAAGCATGCATCTCAATTAGTCAGCAACCATAGTCCCGCCC
CTAACTCCGCCCATCCCGCCCCTAACTCCGCCCAGTTCCGCCCATTCTCCGCCCCATGGCTGACTAATTT
TTTTTATTTATGCAGAGGCCGAGGCCGCCTCTGCCTCTGAGCTATTCCAGAAGTAGTGAGGAGGCTTTTT
TGGAGGCCTAGGCTTTTGCAAAAAGCTCCCGGGAGCTTGTATATCCATTTTCGGATCTGATCAAGAGACA
GGATGAGGATCGTTTCGCATGATTGAACAAGATGGATTGCACGCAGGTTCTCCGGCCGCTTGGGTGGAGA
GGCTATTCGGCTATGACTGGGCACAACAGACAATCGGCTGCTCTGATGCCGCCGTGTTCCGGCTGTCAGC
GCAGGGGCGCCCGGTTCTTTTTGTCAAGACCGACCTGTCCGGTGCCCTGAATGAACTGCAGGACGAGGCA
GCGCGGCTATCGTGGCTGGCCACGACGGGCGTTCCTTGCGCAGCTGTGCTCGACGTTGTCACTGAAGCGG
GAAGGGACTGGCTGCTATTGGGCGAAGTGCCGGGGCAGGATCTCCTGTCATCTCACCTTGCTCCTGCCGA
GAAAGTATCCATCATGGCTGATGCAATGCGGCGGCTGCATACGCTTGATCCGGCTACCTGCCCATTCGAC
CACCAAGCGAAACATCGCATCGAGCGAGCACGTACTCGGATGGAAGCCGGTCTTGTCGATCAGGATGATC
TGGACGAAGAGCATCAGGGGCTCGCGCCAGCCGAACTGTTCGCCAGGCTCAAGGCGCGCATGCCCGACGG
CGAGGATCTCGTCGTGACCCATGGCGATGCCTGCTTGCCGAATATCATGGTGGAAAATGGCCGCTTTTCT
GGATTCATCGACTGTGGCCGGCTGGGTGTGGCGGACCGCTATCAGGACATAGCGTTGGCTACCCGTGATA
TTGCTGAAGAGCTTGGCGGCGAATGGGCTGACCGCTTCCTCGTGCTTTACGGTATCGCCGCTCCCGATTC
GCAGCGCATCGCCTTCTATCGCCTTCTTGACGAGTTCTTCTGAGCGGGACTCTGGGGTTCGAAATGACCG
ACCAAGCGACGCCCAACCTGCCATCACGAGATTTCGATTCCACCGCCGCCTTCTATGAAAGGTTGGGCTT
CGGAATCGTTTTCCGGGACGCCGGCTGGATGATCCTCCAGCGCGGGGATCTCATGCTGGAGTTCTTCGCC
CACCCCAACTTGTTTATTGCAGCTTATAATGGTTACAAATAAAGCAATAGCATCACAAATTTCACAAATA
AAGCATTTTTTTCACTGCATTCTAGTTGTGGTTTGTCCAAACTCATCAATGTATCTTATCATGTCTGTAT
ACCGTCGACCTCTAGCTAGAGCTTGGCGTAATCATGGTCATAGCTGTTTCCTGTGTGAAATTGTTATCCG
CTCACAATTCCACACAACATACGAGCCGGAAGCATAAAGTGTAAAGCCTGGGGTGCCTAATGAGTGAGCT
AACTCACATTAATTGCGTTGCGCTCACTGCCCGCTTTCCAGTCGGGAAACCTGTCGTGCCAGCTGCATTA
ATGAATCGGCCAACGCGCGGGGAGAGGCGGTTTGCGTATTGGGCGCTCTTCCGCTTCCTCGCTCACTGAC
TCGCTGCGCTCGGTCGTTCGGCTGCGGCGAGCGGTATCAGCTCACTCAAAGGCGGTAATACGGTTATCCA
CAGAATCAGGGGATAACGCAGGAAAGAACATGTGAGCAAAAGGCCAGCAAAAGGCCAGGAACCGTAAAAA
GGCCGCGTTGCTGGCGTTTTTCCATAGGCTCCGCCCCCCTGACGAGCATCACAAAAATCGACGCTCAAGT
CAGAGGTGGCGAAACCCGACAGGACTATAAAGATACCAGGCGTTTCCCCCTGGAAGCTCCCTCGTGCGCT
CTCCTGTTCCGACCCTGCCGCTTACCGGATACCTGTCCGCCTTTCTCCCTTCGGGAAGCGTGGCGCTTTC
TCATAGCTCACGCTGTAGGTATCTCAGTTCGGTGTAGGTCGTTCGCTCCAAGCTGGGCTGTGTGCACGAA
CCCCCCGTTCAGCCCGACCGCTGCGCCTTATCCGGTAACTATCGTCTTGAGTCCAACCCGGTAAGACACG
ACTTATCGCCACTGGCAGCAGCCACTGGTAACAGGATTAGCAGAGCGAGGTATGTAGGCGGTGCTACAGA
GTTCTTGAAGTGGTGGCCTAACTACGGCTACACTAGAAGAACAGTATTTGGTATCTGCGCTCTGCTGAAG
CCAGTTACCTTCGGAAAAAGAGTTGGTAGCTCTTGATCCGGCAAACAAACCACCGCTGGTAGCGGTGGTT
TTTTTGTTTGCAAGCAGCAGATTACGCGCAGAAAAAAAGGATCTCAAGAAGATCCTTTGATCTTTTCTAC
GGGGTCTGACGCTCAGTGGAACGAAAACTCACGTTAAGGGATTTTGGTCATGAGATTATCAAAAAGGATC
TTCACCTAGATCCTTTTAAATTAAAAATGAAGTTTTAAATCAATCTAAAGTATATATGAGTAAACTTGGT
CTGACAGTTACCAATGCTTAATCAGTGAGGCACCTATCTCAGCGATCTGTCTATTTCGTTCATCCATAGT
TGCCTGACTCCCCGTCGTGTAGATAACTACGATACGGGAGGGCTTACCATCTGGCCCCAGTGCTGCAATG
ATACCGCGAGACCCACGCTCACCGGCTCCAGATTTATCAGCAATAAACCAGCCAGCCGGAAGGGCCGAGC
GCAGAAGTGGTCCTGCAACTTTATCCGCCTCCATCCAGTCTATTAATTGTTGCCGGGAAGCTAGAGTAAG
TAGTTCGCCAGTTAATAGTTTGCGCAACGTTGTTGCCATTGCTACAGGCATCGTGGTGTCACGCTCGTCG
TTTGGTATGGCTTCATTCAGCTCCGGTTCCCAACGATCAAGGCGAGTTACATGATCCCCCATGTTGTGCA
AAAAAGCGGTTAGCTCCTTCGGTCCTCCGATCGTTGTCAGAAGTAAGTTGGCCGCAGTGTTATCACTCAT
GGTTATGGCAGCACTGCATAATTCTCTTACTGTCATGCCATCCGTAAGATGCTTTTCTGTGACTGGTGAG
TACTCAACCAAGTCATTCTGAGAATAGTGTATGCGGCGACCGAGTTGCTCTTGCCCGGCGTCAATACGGG
ATAATACCGCGCCACATAGCAGAACTTTAAAAGTGCTCATCATTGGAAAACGTTCTTCGGGGCGAAAACT
CTCAAGGATCTTACCGCTGTTGAGATCCAGTTCGATGTAACCCACTCGTGCACCCAACTGATCTTCAGCA
TCTTTTACTTTCACCAGCGTTTCTGGGTGAGCAAAAACAGGAAGGCAAAATGCCGCAAAAAAGGGAATAA
GGGCGACACGGAAATGTTGAATACTCATACTCTTCCTTTTTCAATATTATTGAAGCATTTATCAGGGTTA
TTGTCTCATGAGCGGATACATATTTGAATGTATTTAGAAAAATAAACAAATAGGGGTTCCGCGCACATTT
CCCCGAAAAGTGCCACCTGACGTCGACGGATCGGGAGATCTCCCGATCCCCTATGGTGCACTCTCAGTAC
AATCTGCTCTGATGCCGCATAGTTAAGCCAGTATCTGCTCCCTGCTTGTGTGTTGGAGGTCGCTGAGTAG
TGCGCGAGCAAAATTTAAGCTACAACAAGGCAAGGCTTGACCGACAATTGCATGAAGAATCTGCTTAGGG
TTAGGCGTTTTGCGCTGCTTCGCGATGTACGGGCCAGATATACGCGTT
Features (pLannotate 1.2.2; 21 found; start..end, strand, type, name):
      1..380     +  enhancer       CMV enhancer: human cytomegalovirus immediate early enhancer
    381..584     +  promoter       CMV promoter: human cytomegalovirus (CMV) immediate early promoter
    580..613     +  LTR            5' LTR (truncated) (fragment): truncated 5' long terminal repeat (LTR) from HIV-1
    629..647     +  promoter       T7 promoter: promoter for bacteriophage T7 RNA polymerase
    692..712     +  CDS            FLAG (fragment): FLAG® epitope tag, followed by an enterokinase cleavage site
    740..2959    +  CDS            CARD14 (fragment): CAR14_HUMAN - Also known as CARMA2. Experimental evidence at protein level: Swiss-Prot protein existence level 1. [Isoform 3]: Not able to activate the inflammatory transcription factor NF-kappa-B and may function as a dominant negative regulator (PubMed:21302310, PubMed:26358359). From Homo sapiens (Human).
   3164..3388    +  polyA_signal   bGH poly(A) signal: bovine growth hormone polyadenylation signal
   3392..3413    +  promoter       SV40 promoter (fragment): SV40 enhancer and early promoter
   3434..3862    +  rep_origin     f1 ori (sequence partly withheld): f1 bacteriophage origin of replication; arrow indicates direction of (+) strand synthesis
   3876..4205    +  promoter       SV40 promoter: SV40 enhancer and early promoter
   4272..5063    +  CDS            neo: KKA2_KLEPN - Also known as kan, nptII. Experimental evidence at protein level: Swiss-Prot protein existence level 1. Resistance to kanamycin, neomycin, paromomycin, ribostamycin, butirosin and gentamicin B. From Klebsiella pneumoniae.
   5087..5245    +  CDS            ble (fragment): BLE_KLEPN - Experimental evidence at protein level: Swiss-Prot protein existence level 1. Binding protein with a strong affinity to the bleomycin family of antibiotics. Binds to CL990; an antimitotic-antibiotic compound. From Klebsiella pneumoniae.
   5240..5361    +  polyA_signal   SV40 poly(A) signal: SV40 polyadenylation signal
   5434..5450    -  protein_bind   lac operator: The lac repressor binds to the lac operator to inhibit transcription in E. coli. This inhibition can be relieved by adding lactose or isopropyl-β-D-thiogalactopyranoside (IPTG). lac repressor encoded by lacI
   5458..5488    -  promoter       lac promoter: promoter for the E. coli lac operon
   5503..5524    -  protein_bind   CAP binding site: CAP binding activates transcription in the presence of cAMP. E. coli catabolite activator protein
   5537..5629    -  CDS            lacI (fragment): lac repressor; lacI; The lac repressor binds to the lac operator to inhibit transcription in E. coli. This inhibition can be relieved by adding lactose or isopropyl-β-D-thiogalactopyranoside (IPTG).
   5812..6400    -  rep_origin     ori: high-copy-number ColE1/pMB1/pBR322/pUC origin of replication
   6571..7431    -  CDS            AmpR: β-lactamase; bla; confers resistance to ampicillin, carbenicillin, and related antibiotics
   7432..7536    -  promoter       AmpR promoter: bla
   7595..7647    -  misc_feature   bom (fragment): basis of mobility region from pBR322
