[The description below was written by a language model from this plasmid's Addgene catalogue record and pLannotate feature annotations shown in this document.]
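Description:
pcDNA3-CARMA2sh-FLAG is a mammalian expression plasmid built on the pcDNA3 backbone that carries the human CARD14 isoform 3 coding sequence, also called CARMA2sh, a short splice variant of the CARMA2/CARD14 scaffold protein. The roughly 2.2 kb insert was cloned between EcoRI and EcoRV sites, both retained, and carries no recorded mutations. It sits downstream of the human cytomegalovirus immediate early enhancer and promoter and is followed by the bovine growth hormone polyadenylation signal. A FLAG epitope supplied by the backbone lies just upstream of the insert, giving an N-terminally tagged protein that can be detected or immunoprecipitated with anti-FLAG antibodies. A T7 promoter between the CMV promoter and the tag would also permit in vitro transcription.

In bacteria the plasmid is maintained at high copy through a ColE1/pUC-type origin and selected with ampicillin via the β-lactamase gene; an f1 origin is also present. For mammalian cells, an SV40 early promoter drives the neomycin phosphotransferase gene, terminated by an SV40 poly(A) signal, allowing G418 selection of stable transfectants. The annotation also flags small fragments (HIV-1 LTR, ble, lacI, bom and lac promoter/operator elements), which are short partial matches rather than functional modules of the design. The sequenced record is 7,801 nt, slightly larger than the catalogue total of 7,620 bp.

The construct is intended for expressing CARMA2sh in mammalian cells. The associated work examined how alternatively spliced CARD14 variants differ in their effects on NF-κB activation and on cell death induced by endoplasmic reticulum stress. The protein annotation attached to the feature table describes isoform 3 as unable to activate NF-κB and possibly dominant negative.
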