Addgene plasmid #97071: pcDNA3-CARMA2sh-FLAG
Purpose: Expresses CARMA2sh/CARD14 isoform 3 in mammalian cells
Depositing lab: Pasquale Vito. Depositing organization: Biogem SCARL, IRGS Instituto di ricerche genetiche Gaetano Salvatore. Publication: Alternative splicing of CARMA2/CARD14 transcripts generates protein variants with differential effect on NF-kappaB activation and endoplasmic reticulum stress-induced cell death. Scudiero I, Zotti T, Ferravante A, Vessichelli M, Vito P, Stilo R. J Cell Physiol. 2011 Dec;226(12):3121-31. doi: 10.1002/jcp.22667. PubMed 21302310.
Backbone
  Vector backbone: pcDNA3
  Backbone size w/o insert (bp): 5400
  Total vector size (bp): 7620
  Vector type: Mammalian Expression
  Selectable markers: Neomycin (select with G418)
Growth in bacteria
  Bacterial resistance: Ampicillin, 100 μg/mL
  Growth temperature: 37°C
  Growth strain: DH5alpha
  Copy number: High Copy
Gene/Insert
  Gene/Insert name: CARD14 isoform 3 (alt name: CARMA2sh)
  Species: H. sapiens (human)
  Insert size (bp): 2220
  Mutation: none
  Entrez Gene: CARD14 (a.k.a. BIMP2, CARMA2, PRP, PSORS2, PSS1)
  Promoter: CMV
  Tag / fusion protein: FLAG (N terminal on backbone)
  Cloning method: Restriction Enzyme; 5′ cloning site EcoRI (not destroyed); 3′ cloning site EcoRV (not destroyed)
  Sequencing primers: 5′ CMV-F; 3′ BGH-rev
Terms and licenses: Academic/Nonprofit Terms; Industry Terms: Not Available to Industry
How to cite: pcDNA3-CARMA2sh-FLAG was a gift from Pasquale Vito (Addgene plasmid # 97071 ; http://n2t.net/addgene:97071 ; RRID:Addgene_97071)
